>Addgene plasmid #85431 | pHR_Gal4UAS_Tbet_T2A_GFP_PGK_mCherry | addgene full sequence | sequence record 214184 | Addgene NGS Result
ATGGGCATCGTGGAGCCGGGTTGCGGAGACATGCTGACGGGCACCGAGCCGATGCCGGGGAGCGACGAGG
GCCGGGCGCCTGGCGCCGACCCGCAGCACCGCTACTTCTACCCGGAGCCGGGCGCGCAGGACGCGGACGA
GCGTCGCGGGGGCGGCAGCCTGGGGTCTCCCTACCCGGGGGGCGCCTTGGTGCCCGCCCCGCCGAGCCGC
TTCCTTGGAGCCTACGCCTACCCGCCGCGACCCCAGGCGGCCGGCTTCCCCGGCGCGGGCGAGTCCTTCC
CGCCGCCCGCGGACGCCGAGGGCTACCAGCCGGGCGAGGGCTACGCCGCCCCGGACCCGCGCGCCGGGCT
CTACCCGGGGCCGCGTGAGGACTACGCGCTACCCGCGGGACTGGAGGTGTCGGGGAAACTGAGGGTCGCG
CTCAACAACCACCTGTTGTGGTCCAAGTTTAATCAGCACCAGACAGAGATGATCATCACCAAGCAGGGAC
GGCGGATGTTCCCATTCCTGTCATTTACTGTGGCCGGGCTGGAGCCCACCAGCCACTACAGGATGTTTGT
GGACGTGGTCTTGGTGGACCAGCACCACTGGCGGTACCAGAGCGGCAAGTGGGTGCAGTGTGGAAAGGCC
GAGGGCAGCATGCCAGGAAACCGCCTGTACGTCCACCCGGACTCCCCCAACACAGGAGCGCACTGGATGC
GCCAGGAAGTTTCATTTGGGAAACTAAAGCTCACAAACAACAAGGGGGCGTCCAACAATGTGACCCAGAT
GATTGTGCTCCAGTCCCTCCATAAGTACCAGCCCCGGCTGCATATCGTTGAGGTGAACGACGGAGAGCCA
GAGGCAGCCTGCAACGCTTCCAACACGCATATCTTTACTTTCCAAGAAACCCAGTTCATTGCCGTGACTG
CCTACCAGAATGCCGAGATTACTCAGCTGAAAATTGATAATAACCCCTTTGCCAAAGGATTCCGGGAGAA
CTTTGAGTCCATGTACACATCTGTTGACACCAGCATCCCCTCCCCGCCTGGACCCAACTGTCAATTCCTT
GGGGGAGATCACTACTCTCCTCTCCTACCCAACCAGTATCCTGTTCCCAGCCGCTTCTACCCCGACCTTC
CTGGCCAGGCGAAGGATGTGGTTCCCCAGGCTTACTGGCTGGGGGCCCCCCGGGACCACAGCTATGAGGC
TGAGTTTCGAGCAGTCAGCATGAAGCCTGCATTCTTGCCCTCTGCCCCTGGGCCCACCATGTCCTACTAC
CGAGGCCAGGAGGTCCTGGCACCTGGAGCTGGCTGGCCTGTGGCACCCCAGTACCCTCCCAAGATGGGCC
CGGCCAGCTGGTTCCGCCCTATGCGGACTCTGCCCATGGAACCCGGCCCTGGAGGCTCAGAGGGACGGGG
ACCAGAGGACCAGGGTCCCCCCTTGGTGTGGACTGAGATTGCCCCCATCCGGCCGGAATCCAGTGATTCA
GGACTGGGCGAAGGAGACTCTAAGAGGAGGCGCGTGTCCCCCTATCCTTCCAGTGGTGACAGCTCCTCCC
CTGCTGGGGCCCCTTCTCCTTTTGATAAGGAAGCTGAAGGACAGTTTTATAACTATTTTCCCAACACCGG
TGAGGGCAGAGGAAGTCTTCTAACATGCGGTGACGTGGAGGAGAATCCCGGCCCTTCCGGGGTGAGCAAG
GGCGAGGAGCTGTTCACCGGGGTGGTGCCCATCCTGGTCGAGCTGGACGGCGACGTAAACGGCCACAAGT
TCAGCGTGTCCGGCGAGGGCGAGGGCGATGCCACCTACGGCAAGCTGACCCTGAAGTTCATCTGCACCAC
CGGCAAGCTGCCCGTGCCCTGGCCCACCCTCGTGACCACCCTGACCTACGGCGTGCAGTGCTTCAGCCGC
TACCCCGACCACATGAAGCAGCACGACTTCTTCAAGTCCGCCATGCCCGAAGGCTACGTCCAGGAGCGCA
CCATCTTCTTCAAGGACGACGGCAACTACAAGACCCGCGCCGAGGTGAAGTTCGAGGGCGACACCCTGGT
GAACCGCATCGAGCTGAAGGGCATCGACTTCAAGGAGGACGGCAACATCCTGGGGCACAAGCTGGAGTAC
AACTACAACAGCCACAACGTCTATATCATGGCCGACAAGCAGAAGAACGGCATCAAGGTGAACTTCAAGA
TCCGCCACAACATCGAGGACGGCAGCGTGCAGCTCGCCGACCACTACCAGCAGAACACCCCCATCGGCGA
CGGCCCCGTGCTGCTGCCCGACAACCACTACCTGAGCACCCAGTCCGCCCTGAGCAAAGACCCCAACGAG
AAGCGCGATCACATGGTCCTGCTGGAGTTCGTGACCGCCGCCGGGATCACTCTCGGCATGGACGAGCTGT
ACAAGTAAGATCCTTGACTTGCGGCCGCAACTCCCACCTGCAACATGCGTGACTGACTGAGGCCGCGACT
CTAGAGTCGACCTGCATCTAGGCGCCGGAATTAGATCTCTCGAGGTTAACGAATTCTACCGGGTAGGGGA
GGCGCTTTTCCCAAGGCAGTCTGGAGCATGCGCTTTAGCAGCCCCGCTGGGCACTTGGCGCTACACAAGT
GGCCTCTGGCCTCGCACACATTCCACATCCACCGGTAGGCGCCAACCGGCTCCGTTCTTTGGTGGCCCCT
TCGCGCCACCTTCTACTCCTCCCCTAGTCAGGAAGTTCCCCCCCGCCCCGCAGCTCGCGTCGTGCAGGAC
GTGACAAATGGAAGTAGCACGTCTCACTAGTCTCGTGCAGATGGACAGCACCGCTGAGCAATGGAAGCGG
GTAGGCCTTTGGGGCAGCGGCCAATAGCAGCTTTGCTCCTTCGCTTTCTGGGCTCAGAGGCTGGGAAGGG
GTGGGTCCGGGGGCGGGCTCAGGGGCGGGCTCAGGGGCGGGGCGGGCGCCCGAAGGTCCTCCGGAGGCCC
GGCATTCTGCACGCTTCAAAAGCGCACGTCTGCCGCGCTGTTCTCCTCTTCCTCATCTCCGGGCCTTTCG
ACCTGCAGCCCAAGCTTACCATGGTGAGCAAGGGCGAGGAGGATAACATGGCCATCATCAAGGAGTTCAT
GCGCTTCAAGGTGCACATGGAGGGCTCCGTGAACGGCCACGAGTTCGAGATCGAGGGCGAGGGCGAGGGC
CGCCCCTACGAGGGCACCCAGACCGCCAAGCTGAAGGTGACCAAGGGTGGCCCCCTGCCCTTCGCCTGGG
ACATCCTGTCCCCTCAGTTCATGTACGGCTCCAAGGCCTACGTGAAGCACCCCGCCGACATCCCCGACTA
CTTGAAGCTGTCCTTCCCCGAGGGCTTCAAGTGGGAGCGCGTGATGAACTTCGAGGACGGCGGCGTGGTG
ACCGTGACCCAGGACTCCTCCCTGCAGGACGGCGAGTTCATCTACAAGGTGAAGCTGCGCGGCACCAACT
TCCCCTCCGACGGCCCCGTAATGCAGAAGAAGACCATGGGCTGGGAGGCCTCCTCCGAGCGGATGTACCC
CGAGGACGGCGCCCTGAAGGGCGAGATCAAGCAGAGGCTGAAGCTGAAGGACGGCGGCCACTACGACGCT
GAGGTCAAGACCACCTACAAGGCCAAGAAGCCCGTGCAGCTGCCCGGCGCCTACAACGTCAACATCAAGT
TGGACATCACCTCCCACAACGAGGACTACACCATCGTGGAACAGTACGAACGCGCCGAGGGCCGCCACTC
CACCGGCGGCATGGACGAGCTGTACAAGTAAAGCGGCCGCGACTCTAGAGTCGACCTGCAGGCATGCAAG
CTTGCAGGCATGCAAGCTTGATATCAAGCTTATCGATAATCAACCTCTGGATTACAAAATTTGTGAAAGA
TTGACTGGTATTCTTAACTATGTTGCTCCTTTTACGCTATGTGGATACGCTGCTTTAATGCCTTTGTATC
ATGCTATTGCTTCCCGTATGGCTTTCATTTTCTCCTCCTTGTATAAATCCTGGTTGCTGTCTCTTTATGA
GGAGTTGTGGCCCGTTGTCAGGCAACGTGGCGTGGTGTGCACTGTGTTTGCTGACGCAACCCCCACTGGT
TGGGGCATTGCCACCACCTGTCAGCTCCTTTCCGGGACTTTCGCTTTCCCCCTCCCTATTGCCACGGCGG
AACTCATCGCCGCCTGCCTTGCCCGCTGCTGGACAGGGGCTCGGCTGTTGGGCACTGACAATTCCGTGGT
GTTGTCGGGGAAATCATCGTCCTTTCCTTGGCTGCTCGCCTGTGTTGCCACCTGGATTCTGCGCGGGACG
TCCTTCTGCTACGTCCCTTCGGCCCTCAATCCAGCGGACCTTCCTTCCCGCGGCCTGCTGCCGGCTCTGC
GGCCTCTTCCGCGTCTTCGCCTTCGCCCTCAGACGAGTCGGATCTCCCTTTGGGCCGCCTCCCCGCATCG
ATACCGTCGACCTCGAGGGAATTAATTCGAGCTCGGTACCTTTAAGACCAATGACTTACAAGGCAGCTGT
AGATCTTAGCCACTTTTTAAAAGAAAAGGGGGGACTGGAAGGGCTAATTCACTCCCAACGAAGACAAGAT
CTGCTTTTTGCTTGTACTGGGTCTCTCTGGTTAGACCAGATCTGAGCCTGGGAGCTCTCTGGCTAACTAG
GGAACCCACTGCTTAAGCCTCAATAAAGCTTGCCTTGAGTGCTTCAAGTAGTGTGTGCCCGTCTGTTGTG
TGACTCTGGTAACTAGAGATCCCTCAGACCCTTTTAGTCAGTGTGGAAAATCTCTAGCAGCATCTAGAAT
TAATTCCGTGTATTCTATAGTGTCACCTAAATCGTATGTGTATGATACATAAGGTTATGTATTAATTGTA
GCCGCGTTCTAACGACAATATGTACAAGCCTAATTGTGTAGCATCTGGCTTACTGAAGCAGACCCTATCA
TCTCTCTCGTAAACTGCCGTCAGAGTCGGTTTGGTTGGACGAACCTTCTGAGTTTCTGGTAACGCCGTCC
CGCACCCGGAAATGGTCAGCGAACCAATCAGCAGGGTCATCGCTAGCCAGATCCTCTACGCCGGACGCAT
CGTGGCCGGCATCACCGGCGCCACAGGTGCGGTTGCTGGCGCCTATATCGCCGACATCACCGATGGGGAA
GATCGGGCTCGCCACTTCGGGCTCATGAGCGCTTGTTTCGGCGTGGGTATGGTGGCAGGCCCCGTGGCCG
GGGGACTGTTGGGCGCCATCTCCTTGCATGCACCATTCCTTGCGGCGGCGGTGCTCAACGGCCTCAACCT
ACTACTGGGCTGCTTCCTAATGCAGGAGTCGCATAAGGGAGAGCGTCGAATGGTGCACTCTCAGTACAAT
CTGCTCTGATGCCGCATAGTTAAGCCAGCCCCGACACCCGCCAACACCCGCTGACGCGCCCTGACGGGCT
TGTCTGCTCCCGGCATCCGCTTACAGACAAGCTGTGACCGTCTCCGGGAGCTGCATGTGTCAGAGGTTTT
CACCGTCATCACCGAAACGCGCGAGACGAAAGGGCCTCGTGATACGCCTATTTTTATAGGTTAATGTCAT
GATAATAATGGTTTCTTAGACGTCAGGTGGCACTTTTCGGGGAAATGTGCGCGGAACCCCTATTTGTTTA
TTTTTCTAAATACATTCAAATATGTATCCGCTCATGAGACAATAACCCTGATAAATGCTTCAATAATATT
GAAAAAGGAAGAGTATGAGTATTCAACATTTCCGTGTCGCCCTTATTCCCTTTTTTGCGGCATTTTGCCT
TCCTGTTTTTGCTCACCCAGAAACGCTGGTGAAAGTAAAAGATGCTGAAGATCAGTTGGGTGCACGAGTG
GGTTACATCGAACTGGATCTCAACAGCGGTAAGATCCTTGAGAGTTTTCGCCCCGAAGAACGTTTTCCAA
TGATGAGCACTTTTAAAGTTCTGCTATGTGGCGCGGTATTATCCCGTATTGACGCCGGGCAAGAGCAACT
CGGTCGCCGCATACACTATTCTCAGAATGACTTGGTTGAGTACTCACCAGTCACAGAAAAGCATCTTACG
GATGGCATGACAGTAAGAGAATTATGCAGTGCTGCCATAACCATGAGTGATAACACTGCGGCCAACTTAC
TTCTGACAACGATCGGAGGACCGAAGGAGCTAACCGCTTTTTTGCACAACATGGGGGATCATGTAACTCG
CCTTGATCGTTGGGAACCGGAGCTGAATGAAGCCATACCAAACGACGAGCGTGACACCACGATGCCTGTA
GCAATGGCAACAACGTTGCGCAAACTATTAACTGGCGAACTACTTACTCTAGCTTCCCGGCAACAATTAA
TAGACTGGATGGAGGCGGATAAAGTTGCAGGACCACTTCTGCGCTCGGCCCTTCCGGCTGGCTGGTTTAT
TGCTGATAAATCTGGAGCCGGTGAGCGTGGGTCTCGCGGTATCATTGCAGCACTGGGGCCAGATGGTAAG
CCCTCCCGTATCGTAGTTATCTACACGACGGGGAGTCAGGCAACTATGGATGAACGAAATAGACAGATCG
CTGAGATAGGTGCCTCACTGATTAAGCATTGGTAACTGTCAGACCAAGTTTACTCATATATACTTTAGAT
TGATTTAAAACTTCATTTTTAATTTAAAAGGATCTAGGTGAAGATCCTTTTTGATAATCTCATGACCAAA
ATCCCTTAACGTGAGTTTTCGTTCCACTGAGCGTCAGACCCCGTAGAAAAGATCAAAGGATCTTCTTGAG
ATCCTTTTTTTCTGCGCGTAATCTGCTGCTTGCAAACAAAAAAACCACCGCTACCAGCGGTGGTTTGTTT
GCCGGATCAAGAGCTACCAACTCTTTTTCCGAAGGTAACTGGCTTCAGCAGAGCGCAGATACCAAATACT
GTTCTTCTAGTGTAGCCGTAGTTAGGCCACCACTTCAAGAACTCTGTAGCACCGCCTACATACCTCGCTC
TGCTAATCCTGTTACCAGTGGCTGCTGCCAGTGGCGATAAGTCGTGTCTTACCGGGTTGGACTCAAGACG
ATAGTTACCGGATAAGGCGCAGCGGTCGGGCTGAACGGGGGGTTCGTGCACACAGCCCAGCTTGGAGCGA
ACGACCTACACCGAACTGAGATACCTACAGCGTGAGCTATGAGAAAGCGCCACGCTTCCCGAAGGGAGAA
AGGCGGACAGGTATCCGGTAAGCGGCAGGGTCGGAACAGGAGAGCGCACGAGGGAGCTTCCAGGGGGAAA
CGCCTGGTATCTTTATAGTCCTGTCGGGTTTCGCCACCTCTGACTTGAGCGTCGATTTTTGTGATGCTCG
TCAGGGGGGCGGAGCCTATGGAAAAACGCCAGCAACGCGGCCTTTTTACGGTTCCTGGCCTTTTGCTGGC
CTTTTGCTCACATGTTCTTTCCTGCGTTATCCCCTGATTCTGTGGATAACCGTATTACCGCCTTTGAGTG
AGCTGATACCGCTCGCCGCAGCCGAACGACCGAGCGCAGCGAGTCAGTGAGCGAGGAAGCGGAAGAGCGC
CCAATACGCAAACCGCCTCTCCCCGCGCGTTGGCCGATTCATTAATGCAGCTGTGGAATGTGTGTCAGTT
AGGGTGTGGAAAGTCCCCAGGCTCCCCAGCAGGCAGAAGTATGCAAAGCATGCATCTCAATTAGTCAGCA
ACCAGGTGTGGAAAGTCCCCAGGCTCCCCAGCAGGCAGAAGTATGCAAAGCATGCATCTCAATTAGTCAG
CAACCATAGTCCCGCCCCTAACTCCGCCCATCCCGCCCCTAACTCCGCCCAGTTCCGCCCATTCTCCGCC
CCATGGCTGACTAATTTTTTTTATTTATGCAGAGGCCGAGGCCGCCTCGGCCTCTGAGCTATTCCAGAAG
TAGTGAGGAGGCTTTTTTGGAGGCCTAGGCTTTTGCAAAAAGCTTGGACACAAGACAGGCTTGCGAGATA
TGTTTGAGAATACCACTTTATCCCGCGTCAGGGAGAGGCAGTGCGTAAAAAGACGCGGACTCATGTGAAA
TACTGGTTTTTAGTGCGCCAGATCTCTATAATCTCGCGCAACCTATTTTCCCCTCGAACACTTTTTAAGC
CGTAGATAAACAGGCTGGGACACTTCACATGAGCGAAAAATACATCGTCACCTGGGACATGTTGCAGATC
CATGCACGTAAACTCGCAAGCCGACTGATGCCTTCTGAACAATGGAAAGGCATTATTGCCGTAAGCCGTG
GCGGTCTGTACCGGGTGCGTTACTGGCGCGTGAACTGGGTATTCGTCATGTCGATACCGTTTGTATTTCC
AGCTACGATCACGACAACCAGCGCGAGCTTAAAGTGCTGAAACGCGCAGAAGGCGATGGCGAAGGCTTCA
TCGTTATTGATGACCTGGTGGATACCGGTGGTACTGCGGTTGCGATTCGTGAAATGTATCCAAAAGCGCA
CTTTGTCACCATCTTCGCAAAACCGGCTGGTCGTCCGCTGGTTGATGACTATGTTGTTGATATCCCGCAA
GATACCTGGATTGAACAGCCGTGGGATATGGGCGTCGTATTCGTCCCGCCAATCTCCGGTCGCTAATCTT
TTCAACGCCTGGCACTGCCGGGCGTTGTTCTTTTTAACTTCAGGCGGGTTACAATAGTTTCCAGTAAGTA
TTCTGGAGGCTGCATCCATGACACAGGCAAACCTGAGCGAAACCCTGTTCAAACCCCGCTTTAAACATCC
TGAAACCTCGACGCTAGTCCGCCGCTTTAATCACGGCGCACAACCGCCTGTGCAGTCGGCCCTTGATGGT
AAAACCATCCCTCACTGGTATCGCATGATTAACCGTCTGATGTGGATCTGGCGCGGCATTGACCCACGCG
AAATCCTCGACGTCCAGGCACGTATTGTGATGAGCGATGCCGAACGTACCGACGATGATTTATACGATAC
GGTGATTGGCTACCGTGGCGGCAACTGGATTTATGAGTGGGCCCCGGATCTTTGTGAAGGAACCTTACTT
CTGTGGTGTGACATAATTGGACAAACTACCTACAGAGATTTAAAGCTCTAAGGTAAATATAAAATTTTTA
AGTGTATAATGTGTTAAACTACTGATTCTAATTGTTTGTGTATTTTAGATTCCAACCTATGGAACTGATG
AATGGGAGCAGTGGTGGAATGCCTTTAATGAGGAAAACCTGTTTTGCTCAGAAGAAATGCCATCTAGTGA
TGATGAGGCTACTGCTGACTCTCAACATTCTACTCCTCCAAAAAAGAAGAGAAAGGTAGAAGACCCCAAG
GACTTTCCTTCAGAATTGCTAAGTTTTTTGAGTCATGCTGTGTTTAGTAATAGAACTCTTGCTTGCTTTG
CTATTTACACCACAAAGGAAAAAGCTGCACTGCTATACAAGAAAATTATGGAAAAATATTCTGTAACCTT
TATAAGTAGGCATAACAGTTATAATCATAACATACTGTTTTTTCTTACTCCACACAGGCATAGAGTGTCT
GCTATTAATAACTATGCTCAAAAATTGTGTACCTTTAGCTTTTTAATTTGTAAAGGGGTTAATAAGGAAT
ATTTGATGTATAGTGCCTTGACTAGAGATCATAATCAGCCATACCACATTTGTAGAGGTTTTACTTGCTT
TAAAAAACCTCCCACACCTCCCCCTGAACCTGAAACATAAAATGAATGCAATTGTTGTTGTTAACTTGTT
TATTGCAGCTTATAATGGTTACAAATAAAGCAATAGCATCACAAATTTCACAAATAAAGCATTTTTTTCA
CTGCATTCTAGTTGTGGTTTGTCCAAACTCATCAATGTATCTTATCATGTCTGGATCAACTGGATAACTC
AAGCTAACCAAAATCATCCCAAACTTCCCACCCCATACCCTATTACCACTGCCAATTACCTGTGGTTTCA
TTTACTCTAAACCTGTGATTCCTCTGAATTATTTTCATTTTAAAGAAATTGTATTTGTTAAATATGTACT
ACAAACTTAGTAGTTGGAAGGGCTAATTCACTCCCAAAGAAGACAAGATATCCTTGATCTGTGGATCTAC
CACACACAAGGCTACTTCCCTGATTAGCAGAACTACACACCAGGGCCAGGGGTCAGATATCCACTGACCT
TTGGATGGTGCTACAAGCTAGTACCAGTTGAGCCAGATAAGGTAGAAGAGGCCAATAAAGGAGAGAACAC
CAGCTTGTTACACCCTGTGAGCCTGCATGGGATGGATGACCCGGAGAGAGAAGTGTTAGAGTGGAGGTTT
GACAGCCGCCTAGCATTTCATCACGTGGCCCGAGAGCTGCATCCGGAGTACTTCAAGAACTGCTGATATC
GAGCTTGCTACAAGGGACTTTCCGCTGGGGACTTTCCAGGGAGGCGTGGCCTGGGCGGGACTGGGGAGTG
GCGAGCCCTCAGATCCTGCATATAAGCAGCTGCTTTTTGCCTGTACTGGGTCTCTCTGGTTAGACCAGAT
CTGAGCCTGGGAGCTCTCTGGCTAACTAGGGAACCCACTGCTTAAGCCTCAATAAAGCTTGCCTTGAGTG
CTTCAAGTAGTGTGTGCCCGTCTGTTGTGTGACTCTGGTAACTAGAGATCCCTCAGACCCTTTTAGTCAG
TGTGGAAAATCTCTAGCAGTGGCGCCCGAACAGGGACTTGAAAGCGAAAGGGAAACCAGAGGAGCTCTCT
CGACGCAGGACTCGGCTTGCTGAAGCGCGCACGGCAAGAGGCGAGGGGCGGCGACTGGTGAGTACGCCAA
AAATTTTGACTAGCGGAGGCTAGAAGGAGAGAGATGGGTGCGAGAGCGTCAGTATTAAGCGGGGGAGAAT
TAGATCGCGATGGGAAAAAATTCGGTTAAGGCCAGGGGGAAAGAAAAAATATAAATTAAAACATATAGTA
TGGGCAAGCAGGGAGCTAGAACGATTCGCAGTTAATCCTGGCCTGTTAGAAACATCAGAAGGCTGTAGAC
AAATACTGGGACAGCTACAACCATCCCTTCAGACAGGATCAGAAGAACTTAGATCATTATATAATACAGT
AGCAACCCTCTATTGTGTGCATCAAAGGATAGAGATAAAAGACACCAAGGAAGCTTTAGACAAGATAGAG
GAAGAGCAAAACAAAAGTAAGACCACCGCACAGCAAGCGGCCGGCCGCTGATCTTCAGACCTGGAGGAGG
AGATATGAGGGACAATTGGAGAAGTGAATTATATAAATATAAAGTAGTAAAAATTGAACCATTAGGAGTA
GCACCCACCAAGGCAAAGAGAAGAGTGGTGCAGAGAGAAAAAAGAGCAGTGGGAATAGGAGCTTTGTTCC
TTGGGTTCTTGGGAGCAGCAGGAAGCACTATGGGCGCAGCGTCAATGACGCTGACGGTACAGGCCAGACA
ATTATTGTCTGGTATAGTGCAGCAGCAGAACAATTTGCTGAGGGCTATTGAGGCGCAACAGCATCTGTTG
CAACTCACAGTCTGGGGCATCAAGCAGCTCCAGGCAAGAATCCTGGCTGTGGAAAGATACCTAAAGGATC
AACAGCTCCTGGGGATTTGGGGTTGCTCTGGAAAACTCATTTGCACCACTGCTGTGCCTTGGAATGCTAG
TTGGAGTAATAAATCTCTGGAACAGATTTGGAATCACACGACCTGGATGGAGTGGGACAGAGAAATTAAC
AATTACACAAGCTTAATACACTCCTTAATTGAAGAATCGCAAAACCAGCAAGAAAAGAATGAACAAGAAT
TATTGGAATTAGATAAATGGGCAAGTTTGTGGAATTGGTTTAACATAACAAATTGGCTGTGGTATATAAA
ATTATTCATAATGATAGTAGGAGGCTTGGTAGGTTTAAGAATAGTTTTTGCTGTACTTTCTATAGTGAAT
AGAGTTAGGCAGGGATATTCACCATTATCGTTTCAGACCCACCTCCCAACCCCGAGGGGACCCGACAGGC
CCGAAGGAATAGAAGAAGAAGGTGGAGAGAGAGACAGAGACAGATCCATTCGATTAGTGAACGGATCTCG
ACGGTATCGCCAAATGGCAGTATTCATCCACAATTTTAAAAGAAAAGGGGGGATTGGGGGGTACAGTGCA
GGGGAAAGAATAGTAGACATAATAGCAACAGACATACAAACTAAAGAATTACAAAAACAAATTACAAAAA
TTCAAAATTTTCGGGTTTATTACAGGGACAGCAGAGATCCAGTTTGGATCGATAAGCTTGATATCGAATT
CGGAGCACTGTCCTCCGAACGTCGGAGCACTGTCCTCCGAACGTCGGAGCACTGTCCTCCGAACGTCGGA
GCACTGTCCTCCGAACGGAGCATGTCCTCCGAACGTCGGAGCACTGTCCTCCGAACGACTAGTTAGGCGT
GTACGGTGGGAGGCCTATATAAGCAGAGCTCGTTTAGTGAACCGTCAGATCGCCTGGAGACGCCATCCAC
GCTGTTTTGACCTCCATAGAAGACACCGGGACCGATCCAGCCTCTCGACATTCGTTGGATCGCCACC
Features (pLannotate 1.2.2; 37 found; start..end, strand, type, name):
      1..1605    +  CDS            TBX21: TBX21_HUMAN - Also known as TBET, TBLYM. Experimental evidence at protein level: Swiss-Prot protein existence level 1. Lineage-defining transcription factor which initiates Th1 lineage development from naive Th precursor cells both by activating Th1 genetic programs and by repressing the opposing Th2 and Th17 genetic programs (PubMed:10761931). Activates transcription of a set of genes important for Th1 cell function, including those encoding IFN- gamma and the chemokine receptor CXCR3. Activates IFNG and CXCR3 genes in part by recruiting chromatin remodeling complexes including KDM6B, a SMARC
   1671..2388    +  CDS            EGFP (fragment): the original enhanced GFP (Yang et al., 1996) mammalian codon-optimized
   2449..2466    +  misc_feature   MCS (fragment): pUC18/19 multiple cloning site
   2511..3010    +  promoter       PGK promoter: mouse phosphoglycerate kinase 1 promoter
   3031..3738    +  CDS            mCherry: mCherry is a basic (constitutively fluorescent) red fluorescent protein published in 2004, derived from Discosoma sp.. It is reported to be a very rapidly-maturing monomer with low acid sensitivity.
   3753..3783    +  misc_feature   MCS (fragment): pUC18/19 multiple cloning site
   3800..3818    +  misc_feature   MCS (fragment): pBluescript multiple cloning site
   3818..4406    +  misc_feature   WPRE: woodchuck hepatitis virus posttranscriptional regulatory element
   4407..4429    +  misc_feature   MCS (fragment): pBluescript multiple cloning site
   4446..4514    +  CDS            nef (fragment): NEF_HV1Z2 - Experimental evidence at protein level: Swiss-Prot protein existence level 1. Extracellular Nef protein targets CD4(+) T-lymphocytes for apoptosis by interacting with CXCR4 surface receptors. From Human immunodeficiency virus type 1 group M subtype D (isolate Z2/CDC-Z34) (HIV-1).
   4516..4749    +  LTR            3' LTR (ΔU3): self-inactivating 3' long terminal repeat (LTR) from HIV-1
   4774..4792    -  promoter       SP6 promoter: promoter for bacteriophage SP6 RNA polymerase
   5020..5299    +  CDS            TcR (fragment): tetracycline efflux protein; tet; confers resistance to tetracycline
   5300..5348    -  misc_feature   bom (fragment): basis of mobility region from pBR322
   5450..5485    -  CDS            rop (fragment): Rop protein, which maintains plasmids at low copy number; rop
   5580..5684    +  promoter       AmpR promoter: bla
   5685..6545    +  CDS            AmpR: β-lactamase; bla; confers resistance to ampicillin, carbenicillin, and related antibiotics
   6716..7304    +  rep_origin     ori: high-copy-number ColE1/pMB1/pBR322/pUC origin of replication
   7487..7543    +  CDS            lacI (fragment): lac repressor; lacI; The lac repressor binds to the lac operator to inhibit transcription in E. coli. This inhibition can be relieved by adding lactose or isopropyl-β-D-thiogalactopyranoside (IPTG).
   7550..7879    +  promoter       SV40 promoter: SV40 enhancer and early promoter
   8079..8198    +  CDS            gpt (fragment): XGPT_ECOLI - Also known as gpp, gxu. Experimental evidence at protein level: Swiss-Prot protein existence level 1. Purine salvage pathway enzyme that catalyzes the transfer of the ribosyl-5-phosphate group from 5-phospho-alpha-D-ribose 1- diphosphate (PRPP) to the N9 position of the 6-oxopurines guanine and xanthine to form the corresponding ribonucleotides GMP (guanosine 5'- monophosphate) and XMP (xanthosine 5'-monophosphate), with the release of PPi. To a lesser extent, also acts on hypoxanthine (PubMed:9100006, PubMed:3886014). Does not ribophosphorylate adenine (PubMed:3886014). From Esch
   8198..8533    +  CDS            gpt (fragment): XGPT_ECOLI - Also known as gpp, gxu. Experimental evidence at protein level: Swiss-Prot protein existence level 1. Purine salvage pathway enzyme that catalyzes the transfer of the ribosyl-5-phosphate group from 5-phospho-alpha-D-ribose 1- diphosphate (PRPP) to the N9 position of the 6-oxopurines guanine and xanthine to form the corresponding ribonucleotides GMP (guanosine 5'- monophosphate) and XMP (xanthosine 5'-monophosphate), with the release of PPi. To a lesser extent, also acts on hypoxanthine (PubMed:9100006, PubMed:3886014). Does not ribophosphorylate adenine (PubMed:3886014). From Esch
   8628..8933    +  CDS            frsA (fragment): FRSA_ECOLI - Also known as yafA. Experimental evidence at protein level: Swiss-Prot protein existence level 1. Catalyzes the hydrolysis of esters (PubMed:15808744). Displays esterase activity toward pNP-butyrate (PubMed:15808744). May stimulate mixed-acid fermentation by acting as a fermentation/respiration switch that down-regulates respiration and up- regulates fermentation rates (PubMed:15169777). From Escherichia coli (strain K12).
   8937..9011    +  CDS            small t antigen (fragment): SV40 (simian virus 40) small t antigen
   9013..9078    +  intron         small t intron: SV40 (simian virus 40) small t antigen intron
   9208..9228    +  CDS            SV40 NLS: nuclear localization signal of SV40 (simian virus 40) large T antigen
   9547..9630    +  CDS            large T antigen (fragment): large T antigen from SV40 (simian virus 40)
   9653..9787    +  polyA_signal   SV40 poly(A) signal: SV40 polyadenylation signal
   9954..10283   +  CDS            nef (fragment): NEF_HV1BR - Experimental evidence at protein level: Swiss-Prot protein existence level 1. Extracellular Nef protein targets CD4(+) T-lymphocytes for apoptosis by interacting with CXCR4 surface receptors (PubMed:14990729). From Human immunodeficiency virus type 1 group M subtype B (isolate BRU/LAI) (HIV-1).
  10331..10588   +  LTR            5' LTR (truncated): truncated 5' long terminal repeat (LTR) from HIV-1
  10635..10760   +  misc_feature   HIV-1 Ψ: packaging signal of human immunodeficiency virus type 1
  10744..11082   +  CDS            HIV-1 gag (fragment): gag protein from human immunodeficiency virus 1; gag
  11257..11490   +  misc_feature   RRE: The Rev response element (RRE) of HIV-1 allows for Rev-dependent mRNA export from the nucleus to the cytoplasm.
  11867..11967   +  CDS            Rev (fragment): human immunodeficiency virus 1 (HIV-1) Rev protein; rev; enhances nuclear export of unspliced and incompletely spliced viral mRNAs
  12004..12121   +  misc_feature   cPPT/CTS: central polypurine tract and central termination sequence of HIV-1
  12158..12181   -  misc_feature   MCS (fragment): pBluescript multiple cloning site
  12314..12350   +  promoter       minimal CMV promoter (fragment): human cytomegalovirus (CMV) immediate early promoter
