[The description below was written by a language model from this plasmid's Addgene catalogue record and pLannotate feature annotations shown in this document.]
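Description:
pHR_Gal4UAS_Tbet_T2A_GFP_PGK_mCherry is a self-inactivating HIV-1-based lentiviral transfer vector built on the pHR SIN backbone, about 12.5 kb in size. It is propagated in E. coli using a high-copy ColE1/pUC-type origin and ampicillin resistance (AmpR). The backbone also carries non-functional remnants of older plasmids, such as fragments of TcR, rop and lacI, along with an SV40 promoter–gpt–SV40 poly(A) cassette annotated only in pieces. The viral region contains a truncated 5' LTR, the Ψ packaging signal with a partial gag sequence, the RRE for Rev-dependent export of genomic RNA, the cPPT/CTS, a WPRE to enhance transcript expression, and a ΔU3 3' LTR that inactivates LTR promoter activity after integration. Because no viral structural or enzymatic genes are intact, particle production requires packaging and envelope functions supplied separately.

The payload consists of two expression units. The first is an inducible cassette in which a Gal4 UAS response element is coupled to a minimal CMV promoter. The feature table annotates only the minimal promoter fragment, not the UAS repeats, which are inferred from the construct name and stated purpose. This promoter drives human T-bet (TBX21), the lineage-defining Th1 transcription factor, followed by EGFP. According to the name, a T2A peptide lies in the short gap between the two coding regions, so both proteins come from one transcript and GFP reports induction. Downstream, a mouse PGK promoter constitutively expresses mCherry, marking transduced cells regardless of induction state. The associated publication concerns synthetic Notch receptors in T cells, which suggests use as a response element, with T-bet produced when a Gal4-containing transcriptional activator is released.
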