Addgene plasmid #85431: pHR_Gal4UAS_Tbet_T2A_GFP_PGK_mCherry
Purpose: Lentiviral vector for Gal4 inducible Tbet T2A GFP and constitutive mCherry expression
Depositing lab: Wendell Lim. Depositing organization: University of California, San Francisco (UCSF). Publication: Engineering T Cells with Customized Therapeutic Response Programs Using Synthetic Notch Receptors. Roybal KT, Williams JZ, Morsut L, Rupp LJ, Kolinko I, Choe JH, Walker WJ, McNally KA, Lim WA. Cell. 2016 Oct 6;167(2):419-432.e16. doi: 10.1016/j.cell.2016.09.011. Epub 2016 Sep 29. PubMed 27693353.
Backbone
  Vector backbone: pHR SIN
  Vector type: Lentiviral
Growth in bacteria
  Bacterial resistance: Ampicillin, 100 μg/mL
  Growth temperature: 37°C
  Growth strain: NEB Stable
  Copy number: High Copy
Gene/Insert
  Gene/Insert name: human Tbet (alt name: Tbx21)
Terms and licenses: Academic/Nonprofit Terms; Industry Terms: Not Available to Industry
How to cite: pHR_Gal4UAS_Tbet_T2A_GFP_PGK_mCherry was a gift from Wendell Lim (Addgene plasmid # 85431 ; http://n2t.net/addgene:85431 ; RRID:Addgene_85431)
